Addgene plasmid #225480: pcDNA3puro-EGFP-GAPDH-R rich
Purpose: Express mEGFP-GAPDH-Rrich fusion
Depositing lab: Christine Mayr. Depositing organization: Memorial Sloan-Kettering Cancer Center. Publication: The FXR1 network acts as signaling scaffold for actomyosin remodeling. Chen X, Fansler MM, Janjoš U, Ule J, Mayr C. Cell. 5 August 2024. doi: 10.1016/j.cell.2024.07.015. PubMed 37961296.
Backbone
  Vector backbone: pcDNA3-puro
  Backbone manufacturer: Mayr Lab
  Vector type: Mammalian Expression
Growth in bacteria
  Bacterial resistance: Ampicillin, 100 μg/mL
  Growth temperature: 37°C
  Growth strain: DH5alpha
  Copy number: High Copy
Gene/Insert
  Gene/Insert name: GAPDH fused with R-rich region of TDRD3
  Species: H. sapiens (human)
  Entrez Gene: GAPDH (a.k.a. G3PD, GAPD, HEL-S-162eP)
  Promoter: CMV
  Tag / fusion protein: mEGFP (N terminal on insert)
  Cloning method: Gibson Cloning
Terms and licenses: Academic/Nonprofit Terms; Industry Terms: Not Available to Industry
Depositor comments: Please visit https://doi.org/10.1101/2023.11.05.565677 for bioRxiv preprint.
How to cite: pcDNA3puro-EGFP-GAPDH-R rich was a gift from Christine Mayr (Addgene plasmid # 225480 ; http://n2t.net/addgene:225480 ; RRID:Addgene_225480)
