[The description below was written by a language model from this plasmid's Addgene catalogue record and pLannotate feature annotations shown in this document.]
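Description:
pcDNA3puro-EGFP-GAPDH-R rich is a 6,962 nt mammalian expression plasmid built on a pcDNA3-puro backbone. It is propagated in E. coli through a high-copy ColE1/pUC-type origin and selected with ampicillin via the β-lactamase gene and its native promoter. An f1 phage origin is also present, along with small remnants typical of this vector family (a bom fragment, lac promoter/operator elements, and short lacI and ble fragments), which are cloning leftovers rather than functional parts of the design. For selection in mammalian cells, an SV40 enhancer/early promoter drives the puromycin N-acetyltransferase gene, terminated by an SV40 polyadenylation signal.

The payload is a single fusion open reading frame assembled by Gibson cloning and transcribed from the human CMV immediate early enhancer and promoter, with a bovine growth hormone polyadenylation signal downstream. A T7 promoter sits between the CMV promoter and the coding region. The reading frame starts with an N-terminal green fluorescent protein, catalogued as monomeric mEGFP and annotated as EGFP in the feature table. This is followed directly by human GAPDH and then by a short fragment of human TDRD3 of roughly a hundred nucleotides, corresponding to its arginine-rich (R-rich) region. TDRD3 is a scaffolding protein that binds dimethylarginine-containing proteins.

The stated purpose is simply to express the mEGFP-GAPDH-Rrich fusion. The design appends the TDRD3 R-rich segment to a fluorescently tagged GAPDH, so the protein can be visualised in transfected cells. The record links the plasmid to a study of the FXR1 network as a signalling scaffold but does not describe the specific experiment.
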