Features (pLannotate 1.2.2; 22 found; start..end, strand, type, name):
     28..80      -  misc_feature   bom (fragment): basis of mobility region from pBR322
    235..614     +  enhancer       CMV enhancer: human cytomegalovirus immediate early enhancer
    615..818     +  promoter       CMV promoter: human cytomegalovirus (CMV) immediate early promoter
    814..847     +  LTR            5' LTR (truncated) (fragment): truncated 5' long terminal repeat (LTR) from HIV-1
    863..881     +  promoter       T7 promoter: promoter for bacteriophage T7 RNA polymerase
    905..1621    +  CDS            EGFP: EGFP is a basic (constitutively fluorescent) green fluorescent protein published in 1996, derived from Aequorea victoria. It is reported to be a rapidly-maturing weak dimer with moderate acid sensitivity.
   1622..2623    +  CDS            GAPDH: G3P_HUMAN - Also known as GAPD From Homo sapiens (Human).
   2621..2728    +  CDS            TDRD3 (fragment): TDRD3_HUMAN - Experimental evidence at protein level: Swiss-Prot protein existence level 1. Scaffolding protein that specifically recognizes and binds dimethylarginine-containing proteins. In nucleus, acts as a coactivator: recognizes and binds asymmetric dimethylation on the core histone tails associated with transcriptional activation (H3R17me2a and H4R3me2a) and recruits proteins at these arginine-methylated loci. In cytoplasm, may play a role in the assembly and/or disassembly of mRNA stress granules and in the regulation of translation of target mRNAs by binding Arg/Gly-rich motifs (GAR)
   2808..3032    +  polyA_signal   bGH poly(A) signal: bovine growth hormone polyadenylation signal
   3036..3057    +  promoter       SV40 promoter (fragment): SV40 enhancer and early promoter
   3078..3506    +  rep_origin     f1 ori (sequence partly withheld): f1 bacteriophage origin of replication; arrow indicates direction of (+) strand synthesis
   3520..3849    +  promoter       SV40 promoter: SV40 enhancer and early promoter
   3862..4461    +  CDS            PuroR: puromycin N-acetyltransferase; pac from Streptomyces alboniger; confers resistance to puromycin
   4482..4640    +  CDS            ble (fragment): BLE_KLEPN - Experimental evidence at protein level: Swiss-Prot protein existence level 1. Binding protein with a strong affinity to the bleomycin family of antibiotics. Binds to CL990; an antimitotic-antibiotic compound. From Klebsiella pneumoniae.
   4635..4756    +  polyA_signal   SV40 poly(A) signal: SV40 polyadenylation signal
   4829..4845    -  protein_bind   lac operator: The lac repressor binds to the lac operator to inhibit transcription in E. coli. This inhibition can be relieved by adding lactose or isopropyl-β-D-thiogalactopyranoside (IPTG). lac repressor encoded by lacI
   4853..4883    -  promoter       lac promoter: promoter for the E. coli lac operon
   4898..4919    -  protein_bind   CAP binding site: CAP binding activates transcription in the presence of cAMP. E. coli catabolite activator protein
   4932..5024    -  CDS            lacI (fragment): lac repressor; lacI; The lac repressor binds to the lac operator to inhibit transcription in E. coli. This inhibition can be relieved by adding lactose or isopropyl-β-D-thiogalactopyranoside (IPTG).
   5207..5795    -  rep_origin     ori: high-copy-number ColE1/pMB1/pBR322/pUC origin of replication
   5966..6826    -  CDS            AmpR: β-lactamase; bla; confers resistance to ampicillin, carbenicillin, and related antibiotics
   6827..6931    -  promoter       AmpR promoter: bla
>Addgene plasmid #225480 | pcDNA3puro-EGFP-GAPDH-R rich | addgene full sequence | sequence record 448629 | Addgene NGS Result
GACGGATCGGGAGATCTCCCGATCCCCTATGGTGCACTCTCAGTACAATCTGCTCTGATGCCGCATAGTT
AAGCCAGTATCTGCTCCCTGCTTGTGTGTTGGAGGTCGCTGAGTAGTGCGCGAGCAAAATTTAAGCTACA
ACAAGGCAAGGCTTGACCGACAATTGCATGAAGAATCTGCTTAGGGTTAGGCGTTTTGCGCTGCTTCGCG
ATGTACGGGCCAGATATACGCGTTGACATTGATTATTGACTAGTTATTAATAGTAATCAATTACGGGGTC
ATTAGTTCATAGCCCATATATGGAGTTCCGCGTTACATAACTTACGGTAAATGGCCCGCCTGGCTGACCG
CCCAACGACCCCCGCCCATTGACGTCAATAATGACGTATGTTCCCATAGTAACGCCAATAGGGACTTTCC
ATTGACGTCAATGGGTGGAGTATTTACGGTAAACTGCCCACTTGGCAGTACATCAAGTGTATCATATGCC
AAGTACGCCCCCTATTGACGTCAATGACGGTAAATGGCCCGCCTGGCATTATGCCCAGTACATGACCTTA
TGGGACTTTCCTACTTGGCAGTACATCTACGTATTAGTCATCGCTATTACCATGGTGATGCGGTTTTGGC
AGTACATCAATGGGCGTGGATAGCGGTTTGACTCACGGGGATTTCCAAGTCTCCACCCCATTGACGTCAA
TGGGAGTTTGTTTTGGCACCAAAATCAACGGGACTTTCCAAAATGTCGTAACAACTCCGCCCCATTGACG
CAAATGGGCGGTAGGCGTGTACGGTGGGAGGTCTATATAAGCAGAGCTCTCTGGCTAACTAGAGAACCCA
CTGCTTACTGGCTTATCGAAATTAATACGACTCACTATAGGGAGACCCAAGCTGGCTAGCAACCATGGTG
AGCAAGGGCGAGGAGCTGTTCACCGGGGTGGTGCCCATCCTGGTCGAGCTGGACGGCGACGTAAACGGCC
ACAAGTTCAGCGTGTCTGGCGAGGGCGAGGGCGATGCCACCTACGGCAAGCTGACCCTGAAGTTCATCTG
CACCACCGGCAAGCTGCCCGTGCCCTGGCCCACCCTCGTGACCACCCTGACCTACGGCGTGCAGTGCTTC
AGCCGCTACCCCGACCACATGAAGCAGCACGACTTCTTCAAGTCCGCCATGCCCGAAGGCTACGTCCAGG
AGCGCACCATCTTCTTCAAGGACGACGGCAACTACAAGACCCGCGCCGAGGTGAAGTTCGAGGGCGACAC
CCTGGTGAACCGCATCGAGCTGAAGGGCATCGACTTCAAGGAGGACGGCAACATCCTGGGGCACAAGCTG
GAGTACAACTACAACAGCCACAACGTCTATATCATGGCCGACAAGCAGAAGAACGGCATCAAGGCGAACT
TCAAGATCCGCCACAACATCGAGGACGGCAGCGTGCAGCTCGCCGACCACTACCAGCAGAACACCCCCAT
CGGCGACGGCCCCGTGCTGCTGCCCGACAACCACTACCTGAGCACCCAGTCCGCCCTGAGCAAAGACCCC
AACGAGAAGCGCGATCACATGGTCCTGCTGGAGTTCGTGACCGCCGCCGGGATCACTCTCGGCATGGACG
AGCTGTACAAGGGGAAGGTGAAGGTCGGAGTCAACGGATTTGGTCGTATTGGGCGCCTGGTCACCAGGGC
TGCTTTTAACTCTGGTAAAGTGGATATTGTTGCCATCAATGACCCCTTCATTGACCTCAACTACATGGTT
TACATGTTCCAATATGATTCCACCCATGGCAAATTCCATGGCACCGTCAAGGCTGAGAACGGGAAGCTTG
TCATCAATGGAAATCCCATCACCATCTTCCAGGAGCGAGATCCCTCCAAAATCAAGTGGGGCGATGCTGG
CGCTGAGTACGTCGTGGAGTCCACTGGCGTCTTCACCACCATGGAGAAGGCTGGGGCTCATTTGCAGGGG
GGAGCCAAAAGGGTCATCATCTCTGCCCCCTCTGCTGACGCCCCCATGTTCGTCATGGGTGTGAACCATG
AGAAGTATGACAACAGCCTCAAGATCATCAGCAATGCCTCCTGCACCACCAACTGCTTAGCACCCCTGGC
CAAGGTCATCCATGACAACTTTGGTATCGTGGAAGGACTCATGACCACAGTCCATGCCATCACTGCCACC
CAGAAGACTGTGGATGGCCCCTCCGGGAAACTGTGGCGTGATGGCCGCGGGGCTCTCCAGAACATCATCC
CTGCCTCTACTGGCGCTGCCAAGGCTGTGGGCAAGGTCATCCCTGAGCTGAACGGGAAGCTCACTGGCAT
GGCCTTCCGTGTCCCCACTGCCAACGTGTCAGTGGTGGACCTGACCTGCCGTCTAGAAAAACCTGCCAAA
TATGATGACATCAAGAAGGTGGTGAAGCAGGCGTCGGAGGGCCCCCTCAAGGGCATCCTGGGCTACACTG
AGCACCAGGTGGTCTCCTCTGACTTCAACAGCGACACCCACTCCTCCACCTTTGACGCTGGGGCTGGCAT
TGCCCTCAACGACCACTTTGTCAAGCTCATTTCCTGGTATGACAACGAATTTGGCTACAGCAACAGGGTG
GTGGACCTCATGGCCCACATGGCCTCCAAGGAGGGCACCTACGATCAAACTCTGGAGTTCCGTAGGGGAG
GTGATGGCCAGCCAAGACGATCCACTCGGCCAACCCAACAGTTTTACCAACCACCCCGGGCTCGGAACTA
AGAATTCTGCAGATATCCAGCACAGTGGCGGCCGCTCGAGTCTAGAGGGCCCGTTTAAACCCGCTGATCA
GCCTCGACTGTGCCTTCTAGTTGCCAGCCATCTGTTGTTTGCCCCTCCCCCGTGCCTTCCTTGACCCTGG
AAGGTGCCACTCCCACTGTCCTTTCCTAATAAAATGAGGAAATTGCATCGCATTGTCTGAGTAGGTGTCA
TTCTATTCTGGGGGGTGGGGTGGGGCAGGACAGCAAGGGGGAGGATTGGGAAGACAATAGCAGGCATGCT
GGGGATGCGGTGGGCTCTATGGCTTCTGAGGCGGAAAGAACCAGCTGGGGCTCTAGGGGGTATCCCC
[124 nt withheld, positions 3078-3201]
C
[91 nt withheld, positions 3203-3293]
A
[49 nt withheld, positions 3295-3343]
CCTTTGACGTTGGAGTCCACGTTCTTT
[37 nt withheld, positions 3371-3407]
ACCCTATCTCGGTCTATTCTTTTGATTTATAAGGGATTTTGCCGATTTCGGCCTATTGGTTAAAAAATGA
GCTGATTTAACAAAAATTTAACGCGAATTAATTCTGTGGAATGTGTGTCAGTTAGGGTGTGGAAAGTCCC
CAGGCTCCCCAGCAGGCAGAAGTATGCAAAGCATGCATCTCAATTAGTCAGCAACCAGGTGTGGAAAGTC
CCCAGGCTCCCCAGCAGGCAGAAGTATGCAAAGCATGCATCTCAATTAGTCAGCAACCATAGTCCCGCCC
CTAACTCCGCCCATCCCGCCCCTAACTCCGCCCAGTTCCGCCCATTCTCCGCCCCATGGCTGACTAATTT
TTTTTATTTATGCAGAGGCCGAGGCCGCCTCTGCCTCTGAGCTATTCCAGAAGTAGTGAGGAGGCTTTTT
TGGAGGCCTAGGCTTTTGCAAAAAGCTCCCAACCATGACCGAGTACAAGCCCACGGTGCGCCTCGCCACC
CGCGACGACGTCCCCAGGGCCGTACGCACCCTCGCCGCCGCGTTCGCCGACTACCCCGCCACGCGCCACA
CCGTCGATCCGGACCGCCACATCGAGCGGGTCACCGAGCTGCAAGAACTCTTCCTCACGCGCGTCGGGCT
CGACATCGGCAAGGTGTGGGTCGCGGACGACGGCGCCGCGGTGGCGGTCTGGACCACGCCGGAGAGCGTC
GAAGCGGGGGCGGTGTTCGCCGAGATCGGCCCGCGCATGGCCGAGTTGAGCGGTTCCCGGCTGGCCGCGC
AGCAACAGATGGAAGGCCTCCTGGCGCCGCACCGGCCCAAGGAGCCCGCGTGGTTCCTGGCCACCGTCGG
CGTCTCGCCCGACCACCAGGGCAAGGGTCTGGGCAGCGCCGTCGTGCTCCCCGGAGTGGAGGCGGCCGAG
CGCGCCGGGGTGCCCGCCTTCCTGGAGACCTCCGCGCCCCGCAACCTCCCCTTCTACGAGCGGCTCGGCT
TCACCGTCACCGCCGACGTCGAGGTGCCCGAAGGACCGCGCACCTGGTGCATGACCCGCAAGCCCGGTGC
CTGAGCGGGACTCTGGGGTTCGAAATGACCGACCAAGCGACGCCCAACCTGCCATCACGAGATTTCGATT
CCACCGCCGCCTTCTATGAAAGGTTGGGCTTCGGAATCGTTTTCCGGGACGCCGGCTGGATGATCCTCCA
GCGCGGGGATCTCATGCTGGAGTTCTTCGCCCACCCCAACTTGTTTATTGCAGCTTATAATGGTTACAAA
TAAAGCAATAGCATCACAAATTTCACAAATAAAGCATTTTTTTCACTGCATTCTAGTTGTGGTTTGTCCA
AACTCATCAATGTATCTTATCATGTCTGTATACCGTCGACCTCTAGCTAGAGCTTGGCGTAATCATGGTC
ATAGCTGTTTCCTGTGTGAAATTGTTATCCGCTCACAATTCCACACAACATACGAGCCGGAAGCATAAAG
TGTAAAGCCTGGGGTGCCTAATGAGTGAGCTAACTCACATTAATTGCGTTGCGCTCACTGCCCGCTTTCC
AGTCGGGAAACCTGTCGTGCCAGCTGCATTAATGAATCGGCCAACGCGCGGGGAGAGGCGGTTTGCGTAT
TGGGCGCTCTTCCGCTTCCTCGCTCACTGACTCGCTGCGCTCGGTCGTTCGGCTGCGGCGAGCGGTATCA
GCTCACTCAAAGGCGGTAATACGGTTATCCACAGAATCAGGGGATAACGCAGGAAAGAACATGTGAGCAA
AAGGCCAGCAAAAGGCCAGGAACCGTAAAAAGGCCGCGTTGCTGGCGTTTTTCCATAGGCTCCGCCCCCC
TGACGAGCATCACAAAAATCGACGCTCAAGTCAGAGGTGGCGAAACCCGACAGGACTATAAAGATACCAG
GCGTTTCCCCCTGGAAGCTCCCTCGTGCGCTCTCCTGTTCCGACCCTGCCGCTTACCGGATACCTGTCCG
CCTTTCTCCCTTCGGGAAGCGTGGCGCTTTCTCATAGCTCACGCTGTAGGTATCTCAGTTCGGTGTAGGT
CGTTCGCTCCAAGCTGGGCTGTGTGCACGAACCCCCCGTTCAGCCCGACCGCTGCGCCTTATCCGGTAAC
TATCGTCTTGAGTCCAACCCGGTAAGACACGACTTATCGCCACTGGCAGCAGCCACTGGTAACAGGATTA
GCAGAGCGAGGTATGTAGGCGGTGCTACAGAGTTCTTGAAGTGGTGGCCTAACTACGGCTACACTAGAAG
AACAGTATTTGGTATCTGCGCTCTGCTGAAGCCAGTTACCTTCGGAAAAAGAGTTGGTAGCTCTTGATCC
GGCAAACAAACCACCGCTGGTAGCGGTGGTTTTTTTGTTTGCAAGCAGCAGATTACGCGCAGAAAAAAAG
GATCTCAAGAAGATCCTTTGATCTTTTCTACGGGGTCTGACGCTCAGTGGAACGAAAACTCACGTTAAGG
GATTTTGGTCATGAGATTATCAAAAAGGATCTTCACCTAGATCCTTTTAAATTAAAAATGAAGTTTTAAA
TCAATCTAAAGTATATATGAGTAAACTTGGTCTGACAGTTACCAATGCTTAATCAGTGAGGCACCTATCT
CAGCGATCTGTCTATTTCGTTCATCCATAGTTGCCTGACTCCCCGTCGTGTAGATAACTACGATACGGGA
GGGCTTACCATCTGGCCCCAGTGCTGCAATGATACCGCGAGACCCACGCTCACCGGCTCCAGATTTATCA
GCAATAAACCAGCCAGCCGGAAGGGCCGAGCGCAGAAGTGGTCCTGCAACTTTATCCGCCTCCATCCAGT
CTATTAATTGTTGCCGGGAAGCTAGAGTAAGTAGTTCGCCAGTTAATAGTTTGCGCAACGTTGTTGCCAT
TGCTACAGGCATCGTGGTGTCACGCTCGTCGTTTGGTATGGCTTCATTCAGCTCCGGTTCCCAACGATCA
AGGCGAGTTACATGATCCCCCATGTTGTGCAAAAAAGCGGTTAGCTCCTTCGGTCCTCCGATCGTTGTCA
GAAGTAAGTTGGCCGCAGTGTTATCACTCATGGTTATGGCAGCACTGCATAATTCTCTTACTGTCATGCC
ATCCGTAAGATGCTTTTCTGTGACTGGTGAGTACTCAACCAAGTCATTCTGAGAATAGTGTATGCGGCGA
CCGAGTTGCTCTTGCCCGGCGTCAATACGGGATAATACCGCGCCACATAGCAGAACTTTAAAAGTGCTCA
TCATTGGAAAACGTTCTTCGGGGCGAAAACTCTCAAGGATCTTACCGCTGTTGAGATCCAGTTCGATGTA
ACCCACTCGTGCACCCAACTGATCTTCAGCATCTTTTACTTTCACCAGCGTTTCTGGGTGAGCAAAAACA
GGAAGGCAAAATGCCGCAAAAAAGGGAATAAGGGCGACACGGAAATGTTGAATACTCATACTCTTCCTTT
TTCAATATTATTGAAGCATTTATCAGGGTTATTGTCTCATGAGCGGATACATATTTGAATGTATTTAGAA
AAATAAACAAATAGGGGTTCCGCGCACATTTCCCCGAAAAGTGCCACCTGACGTC
